Addgene plasmid #15490: Myc-Xdsh-pCS2 (RXF)
Depositing lab: Sergei Sokol. Depositing organization: Beth Israel Deaconess Medical Center. Publication: Analysis of Dishevelled signalling pathways during Xenopus development. Sokol SY. Curr Biol. 1996 Nov 1. 6(11):1456-67. 10.1016/S0960-9822(96)00750-6 PubMed 8939601.
Backbone
  Vector backbone: pCS2
  Backbone size w/o insert (bp): 4300
  Vector type: Mammalian Expression
Growth in bacteria
  Bacterial resistance: Ampicillin, 100 μg/mL
  Growth temperature: 37°C
  Growth strain: DH5alpha
  Copy number: High Copy
Gene/Insert
  Gene/Insert name: Dishevelled (alt name: Xdsh)
  Species: X. laevis (frog)
  Insert size (bp): 3300
  GenBank ID: U31552
  Entrez Gene: dvl2.L (a.k.a. XELAEV_18019661mg, dishevelled, dsh, dvl, dvl2, xdd1, xdsh)
  Tag / fusion protein: myc (N terminal on backbone)
  Cloning method: Restriction Enzyme; 5′ cloning site EcoRI (not destroyed); 3′ cloning site XhoI (not destroyed)
  Sequencing primers: 5′ SP6
Terms and licenses: Academic/Nonprofit Terms; Industry Terms: Not Available to Industry
Depositor comments: See author's map for details. 1 kb EcoRI-ApaI plus 2.3 kb ApaI-SalI fragments of Xdsh cDNA were cloned into 4.3 kb EcoRI-XhoI cut pCS2-myc vector in-frame.
How to cite: Myc-Xdsh-pCS2 (RXF) was a gift from Sergei Sokol (Addgene plasmid # 15490 ; http://n2t.net/addgene:15490 ; RRID:Addgene_15490)
