[The description below was written by a language model from this plasmid's Addgene catalogue record.]
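Description:
Myc-Xdsh-pCS2 (RXF) is an expression plasmid built on the pCS2 backbone (about 4.3 kb without insert), catalogued as a mammalian expression vector. It is propagated in E. coli as a high-copy plasmid under ampicillin selection. The record does not list the promoter or other regulatory elements. The use of an SP6 primer for 5′ sequencing fits the usual pCS2 design, in which a strong viral promoter drives expression in vertebrate cells and an adjacent SP6 promoter allows in vitro transcription of mRNA, with a downstream polyadenylation signal. These parts are inferred from the vector family rather than stated here.

The insert is the Xenopus laevis Dishevelled cDNA (Xdsh, gene dvl2.L), roughly 3.3 kb. It was assembled from two fragments of the cDNA, a 1 kb EcoRI–ApaI piece and a 2.3 kb ApaI–SalI piece, ligated into EcoRI/XhoI-cut pCS2-myc. The coding sequence lies in frame with the myc epitope supplied by the backbone, giving an N-terminally myc-tagged Dishevelled protein. The catalogue lists the 3′ XhoI site as not destroyed, although joining a SalI end to an XhoI end would normally eliminate both sites, so the depositor's map should be consulted on this point.

Dishevelled is a cytoplasmic scaffold protein that relays Wnt/Frizzled signals. The associated publication concerns analysis of Dishevelled signalling pathways during Xenopus development. The construct therefore serves to express epitope-tagged Xdsh, which can be detected or immunoprecipitated with anti-myc antibodies, in studies of these pathways. No feature table accompanies the record, so exact element positions are not available.
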