>Addgene plasmid #15490 | Myc-Xdsh-pCS2 (RXF) | addgene partial sequence | sequence record 21973 | 15490 with SP6
GATCCATCGATTTAAGCTATGGAGCAAAAGCTCATTTCTGAAGAGGACTTGAATGAAATGGAGCAAAAGC
TCATTTCTGAAGAGGACTTGAATGAAATGGAGCAAAAGCTCATTTCTGAAGAGGACTTGAATGAAATGGA
GCAAAAGCTCATTTCTGAAGAGGACTTGAATGAAATGGAGCAAAAGCTCATTTCTGAAGAGGACTTGAAT
GAAATGGAGAGCTTGGGCGACCTCACCATGGAGCAAAAGCTCATTTCTGAAGAGGACTTGAATTCCGGTG
AGGCCGGGGCTTGGGCTACACTAGGCCGCAGAATGGCGGAGACTAAAGTGATTTACCATCTGGATGAGGA
GGAGACCCCGTACCTGGTGAAGGTCCCTGTCCCGGCCACTGACATCCGCCTGAGGGACTTCAAGGCTGCG
CTGGGCCGAGGCCACGCCAAATATTTCTTCAAGGCCATGGACCAAGACTTCGGGGTAGTTAAGGAGGAGA
TCTCAGATGACAATGCCAAGCTGCCGTGCTTTAATGGCCGTGTGGTGTCGTGGCTTGTGTCCTCCGAGGG
TTCTCAGCCGGATTCTGCACCCCCGGCCCCTGCTACAGAGGTCAGA
